>Addgene plasmid #186672 | Donor_YTHDF2_KO_Neo | addgene full sequence | sequence record 367446 | Addgene NGS Result
GAGATACCTACAGCGTGAGCTATGAGAAAGCGCCACGCTTCCCGAAGGGAGAAAGGCGGACAGGTATCCG
GTAAGCGGCAGGGTCGGAACAGGAGAGCGCACGAGGGAGCTTCCAGGGGGAAACGCCTGGTATCTTTATA
GTCCTGTCGGGTTTCGCCACCTCTGACTTGAGCGTCGATTTTTGTGATGCTCGTCAGGGGGGCGGAGCCT
ATGGAAAAACGCCAGCAACGCGGCCTTTTTACGGTTCCTGGCCTTTTGCTGGCCTTTTGCTCACATGTTC
TTTCCTGCGTTATCCCCTGATTCTGTGGATAACCGTATTACCGCCTTTGAGTGAGCTGATACCGCTCGCC
GCAGCCGAACGACCGAGCGCAGCGAGTCAGTGAGCGAGGAAGCGGAAGAGCGCCCAATACGCAAACCGCC
TCTCCCCGCGCGTTGGCCGATTCATTAATGCAGCTGGCACGACAGGTTTCCCGACTGGAAAGCGGGCAGT
GAGCGCAACGCAATTAATGTGAGTTAGCTCACTCATTAGGCACCCCAGGCTTTACACTTTATGCTTCCGG
CTCGTATGTTGTGTGGAATTGTGAGCGGATAACAATTTCACACAGGAAACAGCTATGACCATGATTACGC
CATGAGGGACTGTGTGACTCCCTAGGGGTCGGGTTACCTCCCAGATGGGGGTGGGGTATCACTTGCAGCT
GGAAGGCAGGTTCATTTTAAGGTCTCGCGGGCTTCGGAGGCCCCTCCCTCACTGAGAAACCGGCTTTTGT
CGTTCTTCTGAAGCCAGAGCTAGTCTTTCCAGGTGTTAGTCGAAACCTCGTGGTGCGACCCTGGTCGTCC
CAAACCCCCTAGGCCTTAATCCTGGGGCGGTGGGGGCGGGGAGGCCGTGAGCACGGCTTCCGCTCCTCCA
ATCCGCCAGAGGGCGCAGCGGCCGGCCTCTCCCTTCCCGGGGTTCTTCGCGCCGGGCCCCTTCCGCGTGG
GTGAGTGAATGTGAGAGTCAGCGCTCGCGCCGCGCGCGCCGCCCGCCTCCGCTGTTCGGCGCTCTGCTTT
AGGCGGTGGGGGGCGGGCGCGCGCGTAAAAGCATAGAGACGGGCATTGAGCTCTTGGGCTAGAGCGTCGC
CGAGTCGGAGCCGGAGCCTGAGCCGCGCGCTGTGTCTCCGCTGCGTCCGCCGAGGCCCCCGAGTGTCAGG
GACAAAAGCCTCCGCCTGCTCCCGCAGCCGGGGCTCATCTGCCGCCGCCGCCGCGCTGAGGAGAGTTCGC
CGCCGTCGCCGCCCGTGAGGATCTGAGAGCCAATTAGCTTGACCAAGCTTGCTAGCAATCAAAATGATTG
AACAAGATGGATTGCACGCAGGTTCTCCGGCCGCTTGGGTGGAGAGGCTATTCGGCTATGACTGGGCACA
ACAGACAATCGGCTGCTCTGATGCCGCCGTGTTCCGGCTGTCAGCGCAGGGGCGCCCGGTTCTTTTTGTC
AAGACCGACCTGTCCGGTGCCCTGAATGAACTGCAAGACGAGGCAGCGCGGCTATCGTGGCTGGCCACGA
CGGGCGTTCCTTGCGCAGCTGTGCTCGACGTTGTCACTGAAGCGGGAAGGGACTGGCTGCTATTGGGCGA
AGTGCCGGGGCAGGATCTCCTGTCATCTCACCTTGCTCCTGCCGAGAAAGTATCCATCATGGCTGATGCA
ATGCGGCGGCTGCATACGCTTGATCCGGCTACCTGCCCATTCGACCACCAAGCGAAACATCGCATCGAGC
GAGCACGTACTCGGATGGAAGCCGGTCTTGTCGATCAGGATGATCTGGACGAAGAGCATCAGGGGCTCGC
GCCAGCCGAACTGTTCGCCAGGCTCAAGGCGAGCATGCCCGACGGCGAGGATCTCGTCGTGACCCATGGC
GATGCCTGCTTGCCGAATATCATGGTGGAAAATGGCCGCTTTTCTGGATTCATCGACTGTGGCCGGCTGG
GTGTGGCGGACCGCTATCAGGACATAGCGTTGGCTACCCGTGATATTGCTGAAGAGCTTGGCGGCGAATG
GGCTGACCGCTTCCTCGTGCTTTACGGTATCGCCGCTCCCGATTCGCAGCGCATCGCCTTCTATCGCCTT
CTTGACGAGTTCTTCTGAAACTTGTTTATTGCAGCTTATAATGGTTACAAATAAAGCAATAGCATCACAA
ATTTCACAAATAAAGCATTTTTTTCACTGCATTCTAGTTGTGGTTTGTCCAAACTCATCAATGTATCTTA
TCATGTCTGGATCAAGCGCCCCGGGCGGAGGACCTTTCGGAAGCCGCTTAGTTCGCAGGTGCCGCACACT
TAAGTATTTTGACCCTTTCGGTGTGTTCTTGCAGCTGGCGAACAGCTTTTTCGCTAACAAGGAGTAATTC
ATTAAGGGTGGGGGTGGATTGGGTTTTGAAACGCTCCAGGTCCTTAGTTTCCTGTAGGTCTTAGAAGGCC
TTTGTTTTTCATCCTCGTGGATCACTCTCTGGAAGTACTCTCATGTGATGGGGGAGGGGAAGCGGGAGGG
AATGGAAATCCAGAGGAGCCAATAAAATGACCTTTTTAGATCAACTTGCTCTGGGTGGAGGGGGACATTT
TCACTGGCGACTGTCGCTTCAGCATTCACTGTCATCTCTTACCCTTTTGAAGTTCAATCTTACGTGCTTT
GTTAACTAGTAAGGTTTTTCTCTGGTTAGCATATATGAACTAATTTGAAAGGAAGATTGTAGGATTGGGA
CACTCCTAATTGAATTTTTTTTTCTTTAGCAAAATGGATCTGTACATCAAAAGGATGGATTAAACGATGA
TGATTTTGAAACTTGAGTCCACAGGCAAGGCCCGTGAGTAGTTAACTATTTACATATCTAATCGAAGGGT
GTGGTATATTCTTTCTCCGCCTTCTACCAATAAATCCCACTAGAGGATCCCCGGGTACCGAGCTCGAATT
CACTGGCCGTCGTTTTACAACGTCGTGACTGGGAAAACCCTGGCGTTACCCAACTTAATCGCCTTGCAGC
ACATCCCCCTTTCGCCAGCTGGCGTAATAGCGAAGAGGCCCGCACCGATCGCCCTTCCCAACAGTTGCGC
AGCCTGAATGGCGAATGGCGCCTGATGCGGTATTTTCTCCTTACGCATCTGTGCGGTATTTCACACCGCA
TATGGTGCACTCTCAGTACAATCTGCTCTGATGCCGCATAGTTAAGCCAGCCCCGACACCCGCCAACACC
CGCTGACGCGCCCTGACGGGCTTGTCTGCTCCCGGCATCCGCTTACAGACAAGCTGTGACCGTCTCCGGG
AGCTGCATGTGTCAGAGGTTTTCACCGTCATCACCGAAACGCGCGAGACGAAAGGGCCTCGTGATACGCC
TATTTTTATAGGTTAATGTCATGATAATAATGGTTTCTTAGACGTCAGGTGGCACTTTTCGGGGAAATGT
GCGCGGAACCCCTATTTGTTTATTTTTCTAAATACATTCAAATATGTATCCGCTCATGAGACAATAACCC
TGATAAATGCTTCAATAATATTGAAAAAGGAAGAGTATGAGTATTCAACATTTCCGTGTCGCCCTTATTC
CCTTTTTTGCGGCATTTTGCCTTCCTGTTTTTGCTCACCCAGAAACGCTGGTGAAAGTAAAAGATGCTGA
AGATCAGTTGGGTGCACGAGTGGGTTACATCGAACTGGATCTCAACAGCGGTAAGATCCTTGAGAGTTTT
CGCCCCGAAGAACGTTTTCCAATGATGAGCACTTTTAAAGTTCTGCTATGTGGCGCGGTATTATCCCGTA
TTGACGCCGGGCAAGAGCAACTCGGTCGCCGCATACACTATTCTCAGAATGACTTGGTTGAGTACTCACC
AGTCACAGAAAAGCATCTTACGGATGGCATGACAGTAAGAGAATTATGCAGTGCTGCCATAACCATGAGT
GATAACACTGCGGCCAACTTACTTCTGACAACGATCGGAGGACCGAAGGAGCTAACCGCTTTTTTGCACA
ACATGGGGGATCATGTAACTCGCCTTGATCGTTGGGAACCGGAGCTGAATGAAGCCATACCAAACGACGA
GCGTGACACCACGATGCCTGTAGCAATGGCAACAACGTTGCGCAAACTATTAACTGGCGAACTACTTACT
CTAGCTTCCCGGCAACAATTAATAGACTGGATGGAGGCGGATAAAGTTGCAGGACCACTTCTGCGCTCGG
CCCTTCCGGCTGGCTGGTTTATTGCTGATAAATCTGGAGCCGGTGAGCGTGGGTCTCGCGGTATCATTGC
AGCACTGGGGCCAGATGGTAAGCCCTCCCGTATCGTAGTTATCTACACGACGGGGAGTCAGGCAACTATG
GATGAACGAAATAGACAGATCGCTGAGATAGGTGCCTCACTGATTAAGCATTGGTAACTGTCAGACCAAG
TTTACTCATATATACTTTAGATTGATTTAAAACTTCATTTTTAATTTAAAAGGATCTAGGTGAAGATCCT
TTTTGATAATCTCATGACCAAAATCCCTTAACGTGAGTTTTCGTTCCACTGAGCGTCAGACCCCGTAGAA
AAGATCAAAGGATCTTCTTGAGATCCTTTTTTTCTGCGCGTAATCTGCTGCTTGCAAACAAAAAAACCAC
CGCTACCAGCGGTGGTTTGTTTGCCGGATCAAGAGCTACCAACTCTTTTTCCGAAGGTAACTGGCTTCAG
CAGAGCGCAGATACCAAATACTGTTCTTCTAGTGTAGCCGTAGTTAGGCCACCACTTCAAGAACTCTGTA
GCACCGCCTACATACCTCGCTCTGCTAATCCTGTTACCAGTGGCTGCTGCCAGTGGCGATAAGTCGTGTC
TTACCGGGTTGGACTCAAGACGATAGTTACCGGATAAGGCGCAGCGGTCGGGCTGAACGGGGGGTTCGTG
CACACAGCCCAGCTTGGAGCGAACGACCTACACCGAACT
Features (pLannotate 1.2.2; 13 found; start..end, strand, type, name):
    400..492     +  CDS            lacI (fragment): lac repressor; lacI; The lac repressor binds to the lac operator to inhibit transcription in E. coli. This inhibition can be relieved by adding lactose or isopropyl-β-D-thiogalactopyranoside (IPTG).
    505..526     +  protein_bind   CAP binding site: CAP binding activates transcription in the presence of cAMP. E. coli catabolite activator protein
    541..571     +  promoter       lac promoter: promoter for the E. coli lac operon
    579..595     +  protein_bind   lac operator: The lac repressor binds to the lac operator to inhibit transcription in E. coli. This inhibition can be relieved by adding lactose or isopropyl-β-D-thiogalactopyranoside (IPTG). lac repressor encoded by lacI
   1324..2118    +  CDS            NeoR/KanR: aminoglycoside phosphotransferase from Tn5; aph(3')-II (or nptII); confers resistance to neomycin, kanamycin, and G418 (Geneticin®)
   2119..2253    +  polyA_signal   SV40 poly(A) signal: SV40 polyadenylation signal
   2910..2941    -  misc_feature   MCS (fragment): pUC18/19 multiple cloning site
   2938..3095    +  CDS            lacZα (fragment): LacZα fragment of β-galactosidase; lacZ fragment
   3101..3200    -  misc_feature   bom (fragment): basis of mobility region from pBR322
   3302..3337    -  CDS            rop (fragment): Rop protein, which maintains plasmids at low copy number; rop
   3432..3536    +  promoter       AmpR promoter: bla
   3537..4397    +  CDS            AmpR: β-lactamase; bla; confers resistance to ampicillin, carbenicillin, and related antibiotics
   4568..217     +  rep_origin     ori (across the origin): high-copy-number ColE1/pMB1/pBR322/pUC origin of replication
