[The description below was written by a language model from this plasmid's Addgene catalogue record and pLannotate feature annotations shown in this document.]
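Description:
Donor_YTHDF2_KO_Neo is a homology-directed repair donor plasmid built on the pUC19 backbone by Gibson assembly, intended for disrupting an endogenous human gene in HEK293 cells. It is maintained in E. coli as a high-copy plasmid through the ColE1/pUC origin and is selected with ampicillin via the β-lactamase gene and its native promoter. Remnants of the pUC19 lac region (CAP site, lac promoter and operator, lacZα and MCS fragments) flank the insert and have no role in the mammalian application.

The payload is a neomycin/G418 resistance coding sequence (Tn5 aminoglycoside phosphotransferase) followed directly by an SV40 polyadenylation signal. According to the record, this cassette sits between two homology arms. The arms are not annotated in the feature table, but unannotated stretches of several hundred bases on either side of the NeoR–poly(A) unit are consistent with them. No mammalian promoter is annotated upstream of NeoR, which suggests that the marker depends on in-frame or in-locus insertion and is transcribed from the targeted gene's own promoter, although the record does not say so explicitly. In such a design, G418 resistance would arise mainly from correct integration, and the poly(A) signal would terminate the endogenous transcript early, producing the knockout. This fits the associated work on editing endogenous genes by rapid selection of cell pools rather than isolation of clones.

The record is inconsistent about the target: the plasmid name, insert name and gene annotation all indicate human YTHDF2, whereas the purpose statement names ANKRD1. That mention of ANKRD1 may be a carry-over from a related entry, but the target locus should be confirmed against the sequence. The nuclease or guide RNA used alongside the donor is not described.
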