Addgene plasmid #186672: Donor_YTHDF2_KO_Neo
Purpose: Donor plasmid to endogenously knock out the ANKRD1 in Hek293 cells. Neomycin and polyA sequence is inserted between two homology arms.
Depositing lab: Astrid Haase. Depositing organization: National Institute of Diabetes & Digestive & Kidney Diseases (NIDDK). Publication: Functional editing of endogenous genes through rapid selection of cell pools (Rapid generation of endogenously tagged genes in Drosophila ovarian somatic sheath cells). Meng Q, Stoyko D, Andrews CM, Konstantinidou P, Genzor P, O T, Elchert AR, Benner L, Sobti S, Katz EY, Haase AD. Nucleic Acids Res. 2022 May 27. pii: 6594084. doi: 10.1093/nar/gkac448. PubMed 35639929.
Backbone
  Vector backbone: pUC19
  Vector type: Mammalian Expression
  Selectable markers: Neomycin (select with G418)
Growth in bacteria
  Bacterial resistance: Ampicillin, 100 μg/mL
  Growth temperature: 30°C
  Growth strain: NEB Stable
  Copy number: High Copy
Gene/Insert
  Gene/Insert name: YTHDF2 KO Neomycin
  Species: H. sapiens (human)
  Entrez Gene: YTHDF2 (a.k.a. CAHL, DF2, HGRG8, NY-REN-2)
  Cloning method: Gibson Cloning
Terms and licenses: Academic/Nonprofit Terms; Industry Terms: Not Available to Industry
Depositor comments: Please visit https://www.biorxiv.org/content/10.1101/2020.12.18.423517v1 for bioRxiv preprint.
How to cite: Donor_YTHDF2_KO_Neo was a gift from Astrid Haase (Addgene plasmid # 186672 ; http://n2t.net/addgene:186672 ; RRID:Addgene_186672)
